>Addgene plasmid #163763 | pTU1-A-SP44-mVenus-I | addgene full sequence | sequence record 338716 | Addgene NGS Result
TCTAAGAAACCATTATTATCATGACATTAACCTATAAAAATAGGCGTATCACGAGGCAGAATTTCAGATA
AAAAAAATCCTTAGCTTTCGCTAAGGATGATTTCTGGAATTCGCGGCCGCTTCTAGAACGTCTCAATCTC
TATTGTTCACATTCGAACCGTCTCTGCTTTGACAACATGCTGTGCGGTGTTGTAAAGTCTGGTGTAGTAC
TTTAACTTTAAGAAGGAGATATACATATGGTGTCCAAGGGCGAGGAGCTGTTCACCGGCGTCGTCCCGAT
CCTGGTCGAGCTGGACGGCGACGTCAACGGCCACAAGTTCTCCGTCTCCGGCGAGGGCGAGGGCGACGCC
ACCTACGGCAAGCTGACCCTGAAGCTGATCTGCACCACCGGCAAGCTGCCGGTCCCGTGGCCGACCCTGG
TCACCACCCTGGGCTACGGCCTGCAGTGCTTCGCCCGCTACCCGGACCACATGAAGCAGCACGACTTCTT
CAAGTCCGCCATGCCGGAGGGCTACGTCCAGGAGCGCACCATCTTCTTCAAGGACGACGGCAACTACAAG
ACCCGCGCCGAGGTCAAGTTCGAGGGCGACACCCTGGTCAACCGCATCGAGCTGAAGGGCATCGACTTCA
AGGAGGACGGCAACATCCTGGGCCACAAGCTGGAGTACAACTACAACTCCCACAACGTCTACATCACCGC
CGACAAGCAGAAGAACGGCATCAAGGCCAACTTCAAGATCCGCCACAACATCGAGGACGGCGGCGTCCAG
CTGGCCGACCACTACCAGCAGAACACCCCGATCGGCGACGGCCCGGTCCTGCTGCCGGACAACCACTACC
TGTCCTACCAGTCCAAGCTGTCCAAGGACCCGAACGAGAAGCGCGACCACATGGTCCTGCTGGAGTTCGT
CACCGCCGCCGGCATCACCCTGGGCATGGACGAGCTGTACAAGAGATCCTCGAGCCACCACCACCACCAC
CACTAATCACACTGGCTCACCTTCGGGTGGGCCTTTCTGCGTTTATATGTTTGCCAGAGACGCTGCAGGC
TTCCTCGCTCACTGACTCGCTGCGCTCGGTCGTTCGGCTGCGGCGAGCGGTATCAGCTCACTCAAAGGCG
GTAATACGGTTATCCACAGAATCAGGGGATAACGCAGGAAAGAACATGTGAGCAAAAGGCCAGCAAAAGG
CCAGGAACCGTAAAAAGGCCGCGTTGCTGGCGTTTTTCCATAGGCTCCGCCCCCCTGACGAGCATCACAA
AAATCGACGCTCAAGTCAGAGGTGGCGAAACCCGACAGGACTATAAAGATACCAGGCGTTTCCCCCTGGA
AGCTCCCTCGTGCGCTCTCCTGTTCCGACCCTGCCGCTTACCGGATACCTGTCCGCCTTTCTCCCTTCGG
GAAGCGTGGCGCTTTCTCATAGCTCACGCTGTAGGTATCTCAGTTCGGTGTAGGTCGTTCGCTCCAAGCT
GGGCTGTGTGCACGAACCCCCCGTTCAGCCCGACCGCTGCGCCTTATCCGGTAACTATCGTCTTGAGTCC
AACCCGGTAAGACACGACTTATCGCCACTGGCAGCAGCCACTGGTAACAGGATTAGCAGAGCGAGGTATG
TAGGCGGTGCTACAGAGTTCTTGAAGTGGTGGCCTAACTACGGCTACACTAGAAGAACAGTATTTGGTAT
CTGCGCTCTGCTGAAGCCAGTTACCTTCGGAAAAAGAGTTGGTAGCTCTTGATCCGGCAAACAAACCACC
GCTGGTAGCGGTGGTTTTTTTGTTTGCAAGCAGCAGATTACGCGCAGAAAAAAAGGATCTCAAGAAGATC
CTTTGATCTTTTCTACGGGGTCTGACGCTCAGTGGAACGAAAACTCACGTTAAGGGATTTTGGTCATGAG
ATTATCAAAAAGGATCTTCACCTAGATCCTTTTAAATTAAAAATGAAGTTTTAAATCAATCTAAAGTATA
TATGAGTAAACTTGGTCTGACAGTTACCAATGCTTAATCAGTGAGGCACCTATCTCAGCGATCTGTCTAT
TTCGTTCATCCATAGTTGCCTGACTCCCCGTCGTGTAGATAACTACGATACGGGAGGGCTTACCATCTGG
CCCCAGTGCTGCAATGATACCGCGAGACCCACGCTCACCGGCTCCAGATTTATCAGCAATAAACCAGCCA
GCCGGAAGGGCCGAGCGCAGAAGTGGTCCTGCAACTTTATCCGCCTCCATCCAGTCTATTAATTGTTGCC
GGGAAGCTAGAGTAAGTAGTTCGCCAGTTAATAGTTTGCGCAACGTTGTTGCCATTGCTACAGGCATCGT
GGTGTCACGCTCGTCGTTTGGTATGGCTTCATTCAGCTCCGGTTCCCAACGATCAAGGCGAGTTACATGA
TCCCCCATGTTGTGCAAAAAAGCGGTTAGCTCCTTCGGTCCTCCGATCGTTGTCAGAAGTAAGTTGGCCG
CAGTGTTATCACTCATGGTTATGGCAGCACTGCATAATTCTCTTACTGTCATGCCATCCGTAAGATGCTT
TTCTGTGACTGGTGAGTACTCAACCAAGTCATTCTGAGAATAGTGTATGCGGCGACCGAGTTGCTCTTGC
CCGGCGTCAATACGGGATAATACCGCGCCACATAGCAGAACTTTAAAAGTGCTCATCATTGGAAAACGTT
CTTCGGGGCGAAAACTCTCAAGGATCTTACCGCTGTTGAGATCCAGTTCGATGTAACCCACTCGTGCACC
CAACTGATCTTCAGCATCTTTTACTTTCACCAGCGTTTCTGGGTGAGCAAAAACAGGAAGGCAAAATGCC
GCAAAAAAGGGAATAAGGGCGACACGGAAATGTTGAATACTCATACTCTTCCTTTTTCAATATTATTGAA
GCATTTATCAGGGTTATTGTCTCATGAGCGGATACATATTTGAATGTATTTAGAAAAATAAACAAATAGG
GGTTCCGCGCACATTTCCCCGAAAAGTGCCACCTGACG
Features (pLannotate 1.2.2; 9 found; start..end, strand, type, name):
     61..104     -  terminator     bacterial terminator: putative bacterial transcription terminator
    107..126     +  misc_feature   BioBrick prefix: BioBrick prefix for parts that start with "ATG"
    211..229     +  RBS            RBS (fragment): efficient ribosome binding site from bacteriophage T7 gene 10 (Olins and Rangwala, 1989)
    237..953     +  CDS            mVenus: mVenus is a basic (constitutively fluorescent) yellow fluorescent protein published in 2006, derived from Aequorea victoria. It is reported to be a rapidly-maturing monomer with moderate acid sensitivity.
    965..983     +  CDS            9xHis (fragment): 9xHis affinity tag
    994..1021    +  terminator     T7Te terminator: phage T7 early transcription terminator
   1225..1813    -  rep_origin     ori: high-copy-number ColE1/pMB1/pBR322/pUC origin of replication
   1984..2844    -  CDS            AmpR: β-lactamase; bla; confers resistance to ampicillin, carbenicillin, and related antibiotics
   2845..2949    -  promoter       AmpR promoter: bla
