[The description below was written by a language model from this plasmid's Addgene catalogue record and pLannotate feature annotations shown in this document.]
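Description:
pTU1-A-SP44-mVenus-I is a small, high-copy bacterial expression plasmid built on the pTU1-A backbone, a synthetic-biology vector. It is propagated in E. coli through a ColE1/pUC-type origin of replication and selected with ampicillin via a β-lactamase gene driven by its native bla promoter. A BioBrick prefix upstream of the cassette and a putative bacterial terminator flanking it on the opposite strand reflect the modular, insulated design of the backbone.

The payload is a single transcription unit expressing mVenus-I, a Streptomyces codon-optimised version of the monomeric, rapidly maturing yellow fluorescent protein mVenus. According to the catalogue entry, transcription is driven by the SP44 promoter. This promoter is not picked up by the automated annotation but presumably lies in the unannotated stretch between the BioBrick prefix and the ribosome binding site. Translation starts from a site resembling the phage T7 gene 10 RBS, and the 717 bp coding sequence sits between retained NdeI and BamHI sites, so the reporter can be exchanged for another open reading frame. A C-terminal polyhistidine tag (recorded as 6xHis, annotated as a fragment of a longer His tag) allows affinity purification or detection, and the phage T7 early (T7Te) terminator ends the transcript.

The plasmid comes from a toolkit for Streptomyces venezuelae cell-free synthetic biology, where a codon-optimised fluorescent reporter gives a readout of gene expression in high-GC systems. The sequenced record is 2,978 nt, somewhat shorter than the 3,110 bp total given in the catalogue; the record does not explain this difference.
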