Addgene plasmid #163763: pTU1-A-SP44-mVenus-I
Purpose: Expresses Streptomyces codon-optimised mVenus-I
Depositing lab: Paul Freemont & Simon Moore. Depositing organization: Imperial College London. Publication: A Streptomyces venezuelae Cell-Free Toolkit for Synthetic Biology. Moore SJ, Lai HE, Chee SM, Toh M, Coode S, Chengan K, Capel P, Corre C, de Los Santos EL, Freemont PS. ACS Synth Biol. 2021 Feb 19;10(2):402-411. doi: 10.1021/acssynbio.0c00581. Epub 2021 Jan 26. PubMed 33497199.
Backbone
  Vector backbone: pTU1-A
  Backbone manufacturer: Freemont lab
  Backbone size w/o insert (bp): 2393
  Total vector size (bp): 3110
  Vector type: Bacterial Expression, Synthetic Biology
Growth in bacteria
  Bacterial resistance: Ampicillin, 100 μg/mL
  Growth temperature: 37°C
  Growth strain: JM109
  Copy number: High Copy
Gene/Insert
  Gene/Insert name: mVenus-I
  Species: Synthetic
  Insert size (bp): 717
  GenBank ID: AAZ65844
  Promoter: SP44
  Tag / fusion protein: 6xHis (C terminal on insert)
  Cloning method: Restriction Enzyme; 5′ cloning site NdeI (not destroyed); 3′ cloning site BamHI (not destroyed)
  Sequencing primers: 5′ VF2; 3′ VR
Terms and licenses: Academic/Nonprofit Terms; Industry Terms: Not Available to Industry
Depositor comments: Please visit https://www.biorxiv.org/content/10.1101/2020.11.16.384693v2 for bioRxiv preprint.
How to cite: pTU1-A-SP44-mVenus-I was a gift from Paul Freemont & Simon Moore (Addgene plasmid # 163763 ; http://n2t.net/addgene:163763 ; RRID:Addgene_163763)
